Addgene plasmid #11414: pET21a.MJ1247
Depositing lab: Sung-Hou Kim. Depositing organization: Lawrence Berkeley National Laboratory. Publication: Crystal structure of MJ1247 protein from M. jannaschii at 2.0 A resolution infers a molecular function of 3-hexulose-6-phosphate isomerase. Martinez-Cruz LA, Dreyer MK, Boisvert DC, Yokota H, Martinez-Chantar ML, Kim R, Kim SH. Structure. 2002 Feb . 10(2):195-204. 10.1016/S0969-2126(02)00701-3 PubMed 11839305.
Backbone
  Vector backbone: pET21a
  Backbone manufacturer: Novagen
  Backbone size w/o insert (bp): 5443
  Vector type: Bacterial Expression
Growth in bacteria
  Bacterial resistance: Ampicillin, 100 μg/mL
  Growth temperature: 37°C
  Growth strain: DH5alpha
  Copy number: High Copy
Gene/Insert
  Gene/Insert name: 3-hexulose-6-phosphate isomerase (alt name: MJ_1247)
  Species: M. jannaschii
  Insert size (bp): 540
  GenBank ID: AAB99251 NP_248242
  Entrez Gene: MJ_1247 (a.k.a. MJ_1247, MJ1247)
  Promoter: T7
  Tag / fusion protein: T7-tag (N terminal on insert)
  Cloning method: Restriction Enzyme; 5′ cloning site NdeI (not destroyed); 3′ cloning site BamHI (not destroyed)
  Sequencing primers: 5′ T7; 3′ T7-term
Terms and licenses: Academic/Nonprofit Terms; Industry Terms: Not Available to Industry
Depositor comments: Please note that the plasmid pET21a.MJ1247 contains an Ampicillin resistance marker, and the BL21 bacterial strain contains a plasmid, pSJS1244, that confers spectinomycin resistance and allows for expression of genes with rare codons. Addgene provides this plasmid in the DH5alpha bacterial strain. For expression, please use BL21(DE3).Star/pSJS1244
How to cite: pET21a.MJ1247 was a gift from Sung-Hou Kim (Addgene plasmid # 11414 ; http://n2t.net/addgene:11414 ; RRID:Addgene_11414)
