[The description below was written by a language model from this plasmid's Addgene catalogue record and pLannotate feature annotations shown in this document.]
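Description:
pET21a.MJ1247 is a bacterial expression plasmid built on the Novagen pET21a backbone, carrying the roughly 540 bp open reading frame MJ_1247 from the archaeon Methanocaldococcus (Methanococcus) jannaschii, which encodes 3-hexulose-6-phosphate isomerase (the enzyme that interconverts 3-hexulose 6-phosphate and fructose 6-phosphate). The assembled sequence is 5,953 nt. The gene was inserted between the NdeI and BamHI sites, both retained, placing it directly downstream of the T7 promoter, a lac operator and the strong phage T7 gene 10 ribosome binding site, with the T7 terminator beyond the polylinker. The plasmid-borne lacI gene supplies repressor that binds the operator, so transcription stays low until IPTG is added in a host that provides T7 RNA polymerase.

The catalogue lists an N-terminal T7-tag, but the feature table does not annotate one, and the coding sequence sits close behind the ribosome binding site, so the tag status should be checked against the sequence. A His-tag fragment is annotated downstream of the insert, reflecting the vector's optional C-terminal tag; the record does not say whether it is read in frame with the protein.

Propagation relies on a pBR322/ColE1-type origin accompanied by rop and the bom region, with ampicillin resistance from β-lactamase; an f1 origin allows single-stranded DNA production. The tetracycline-resistance fragments are non-functional backbone remnants. The plasmid is supplied in a cloning strain, and the depositor recommends expression in a BL21(DE3) derivative carrying a spectinomycin-resistant helper plasmid that aids expression of genes with rare codons. It was used to produce protein for crystal structure determination.
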