Features (pLannotate 1.2.2; 19 found; start..end, strand, type, name):
     26..73      -  terminator     T7 terminator: transcription terminator for bacteriophage T7 RNA polymerase
     81..130     -  CDS            SET1 (fragment): solubility-enhancement tag derived from T7 phage gene 10B
    140..157     -  CDS            9xHis (fragment): 9xHis affinity tag
    207..743     -  CDS            phi: PHI_METJA - Experimental evidence at protein level: Swiss-Prot protein existence level 1. Catalyzes the isomerization between 3-hexulose 6-phosphate and fructose 6-phosphate. From Methanocaldococcus jannaschii (strain ATCC 43067 / DSM 2661 / JAL-1 / JCM 10045 / NBRC 100440) (Methanococcus jannaschii).
    757..779     -  RBS            RBS: efficient ribosome binding site from bacteriophage T7 gene 10 (Olins and Rangwala, 1989)
    794..818     -  protein_bind   lac operator: The lac repressor binds to the lac operator to inhibit transcription in E. coli. This inhibition can be relieved by adding lactose or isopropyl-β-D-thiogalactopyranoside (IPTG). lac repressor encoded by lacI
    819..837     -  promoter       T7 promoter: promoter for bacteriophage T7 RNA polymerase
    859..1138    +  CDS            TcR (fragment): tetracycline efflux protein; tet; confers resistance to tetracycline
   1146..1223    +  promoter       lacI promoter: lacI
   1224..2306    +  CDS            lacI: lac repressor; lacI; The lac repressor binds to the lac operator to inhibit transcription in E. coli. This inhibition can be relieved by adding lactose or isopropyl-β-D-thiogalactopyranoside (IPTG).
   2319..2340    +  protein_bind   CAP binding site: CAP binding activates transcription in the presence of cAMP. E. coli catabolite activator protein
   2355..2646    +  CDS            TcR (fragment): tetracycline efflux protein; tet; confers resistance to tetracycline
   2718..3098    -  CDS            YPB1_ECOLX: Protein predicted: Swiss-Prot protein existence level 4. From Escherichia coli.
   3115..3306    +  CDS            rop: Rop protein, which maintains plasmids at low copy number; rop
   3408..3550    +  misc_feature   bom: basis of mobility region from pBR322
   3736..4324    -  rep_origin     ori: high-copy-number ColE1/pMB1/pBR322/pUC origin of replication
   4495..5355    -  CDS            AmpR: β-lactamase; bla; confers resistance to ampicillin, carbenicillin, and related antibiotics
   5356..5460    -  promoter       AmpR promoter: bla
   5487..5942    -  rep_origin     f1 ori (sequence partly withheld): f1 bacteriophage origin of replication; arrow indicates direction of (+) strand synthesis
>Addgene plasmid #11414 | pET21a.MJ1247 | addgene full sequence | sequence record 128174 | Addgene assembled sequence
ATCCGGATATAGTTCCTCCTTTCAGCAAAAAACCCCTCAAGACCCGTTTAGAGGCCCCAAGGGGTTATGC
TAGTTATTGCTCAGCGGTGGCAGCAGCCAACTCAGCTTCCTTTCGGGCTTTGTTAGCAGCCGGATCTCAG
TGGTGGTGGTGGTGGTGCTCGAGTGCGGCCGCAAGCTTGTCGACGGAGCTCGAATTCGGATCCTCAAAGT
AAATTACAATGTCTCTTTATTATTTCACTTTCATCTAAATTCAATCTTTTCATAATCTCAGCTATGACTA
AATCTAAAAATATCAAAGCTGTTTCTTCAAAAGTGGTTCCCATTGGTAAATATTTTGATTTCTTCACTTC
TAAAGGAATTGTTAAATCAGCAAACTCTACTACATTTCCACATTCACATACAATTGCGATAATGTTGTTA
TTTATATTCTTTGCCTTTTTAGCTACTGTTAAAACACTCTCTGTTCTTCCACTACCCGATATTAAAATTA
GTAAATCATCTTTTTCATAGGAAGGAGTTGTAGTTTCCCCAACAAAATATGATTTAAAACCAAGATGCAT
TAATCTCATGGCAAAACATCTTCCAATATATCCACTCCTACCTACTCCAAAAATAAAAATTTTTTTAGCT
TTTATAATCCTATCAATTAAAGAATCCAGTTTATTTTTCCACTCATCGTTTGTATAGAATTTTTTTAATA
TCAATATATTGTTAGATACTATATCAAGTTCTTCCAATTTCGACACCATATGTATATCTCCTTCTTAAAG
TTAAACAAAATTATTTCTAGAGGGGAATTGTTATCCGCTCACAATTCCCCTATAGTGAGTCGTATTAATT
TCGCGGGATCGAGATCTCGATCCTCTACGCCGGACGCATCGTGGCCGGCATCACCGGCGCCACAGGTGCG
GTTGCTGGCGCCTATATCGCCGACATCACCGATGGGGAAGATCGGGCTCGCCACTTCGGGCTCATGAGCG
CTTGTTTCGGCGTGGGTATGGTGGCAGGCCCCGTGGCCGGGGGACTGTTGGGCGCCATCTCCTTGCATGC
ACCATTCCTTGCGGCGGCGGTGCTCAACGGCCTCAACCTACTACTGGGCTGCTTCCTAATGCAGGAGTCG
CATAAGGGAGAGCGTCGAGATCCCGGACACCATCGAATGGCGCAAAACCTTTCGCGGTATGGCATGATAG
CGCCCGGAAGAGAGTCAATTCAGGGTGGTGAATGTGAAACCAGTAACGTTATACGATGTCGCAGAGTATG
CCGGTGTCTCTTATCAGACCGTTTCCCGCGTGGTGAACCAGGCCAGCCACGTTTCTGCGAAAACGCGGGA
AAAAGTGGAAGCGGCGATGGCGGAGCTGAATTACATTCCCAACCGCGTGGCACAACAACTGGCGGGCAAA
CAGTCGTTGCTGATTGGCGTTGCCACCTCCAGTCTGGCCCTGCACGCGCCGTCGCAAATTGTCGCGGCGA
TTAAATCTCGCGCCGATCAACTGGGTGCCAGCGTGGTGGTGTCGATGGTAGAACGAAGCGGCGTCGAAGC
CTGTAAAGCGGCGGTGCACAATCTTCTCGCGCAACGCGTCAGTGGGCTGATCATTAACTATCCGCTGGAT
GACCAGGATGCCATTGCTGTGGAAGCTGCCTGCACTAATGTTCCGGCGTTATTTCTTGATGTCTCTGACC
AGACACCCATCAACAGTATTATTTTCTCCCATGAAGACGGTACGCGACTGGGCGTGGAGCATCTGGTCGC
ATTGGGTCACCAGCAAATCGCGCTGTTAGCGGGCCCATTAAGTTCTGTCTCGGCGCGTCTGCGTCTGGCT
GGCTGGCATAAATATCTCACTCGCAATCAAATTCAGCCGATAGCGGAACGGGAAGGCGACTGGAGTGCCA
TGTCCGGTTTTCAACAAACCATGCAAATGCTGAATGAGGGCATCGTTCCCACTGCGATGCTGGTTGCCAA
CGATCAGATGGCGCTGGGCGCAATGCGCGCCATTACCGAGTCCGGGCTGCGCGTTGGTGCGGATATCTCG
GTAGTGGGATACGACGATACCGAAGACAGCTCATGTTATATCCCGCCGTTAACCACCATCAAACAGGATT
TTCGCCTGCTGGGGCAAACCAGCGTGGACCGCTTGCTGCAACTCTCTCAGGGCCAGGCGGTGAAGGGCAA
TCAGCTGTTGCCCGTCTCACTGGTGAAAAGAAAAACCACCCTGGCGCCCAATACGCAAACCGCCTCTCCC
CGCGCGTTGGCCGATTCATTAATGCAGCTGGCACGACAGGTTTCCCGACTGGAAAGCGGGCAGTGAGCGC
AACGCAATTAATGTAAGTTAGCTCACTCATTAGGCACCGGGATCTCGACCGATGCCCTTGAGAGCCTTCA
ACCCAGTCAGCTCCTTCCGGTGGGCGCGGGGCATGACTATCGTCGCCGCACTTATGACTGTCTTCTTTAT
CATGCAACTCGTAGGACAGGTGCCGGCAGCGCTCTGGGTCATTTTCGGCGAGGACCGCTTTCGCTGGAGC
GCGACGATGATCGGCCTGTCGCTTGCGGTATTCGGAATCTTGCACGCCCTCGCTCAAGCCTTCGTCACTG
GTCCCGCCACCAAACGTTTCGGCGAGAAGCAGGCCATTATCGCCGGCATGGCGGCCCCACGGGTGCGCAT
GATCGTGCTCCTGTCGTTGAGGACCCGGCTAGGCTGGCGGGGTTGCCTTACTGGTTAGCAGAATGAATCA
CCGATACGCGAGCGAACGTGAAGCGACTGCTGCTGCAAAACGTCTGCGACCTGAGCAACAACATGAATGG
TCTTCGGTTTCCGTGTTTCGTAAAGTCTGGAAACGCGGAAGTCAGCGCCCTGCACCATTATGTTCCGGAT
CTGCATCGCAGGATGCTGCTGGCTACCCTGTGGAACACCTACATCTGTATTAACGAAGCGCTGGCATTGA
CCCTGAGTGATTTTTCTCTGGTCCCGCCGCATCCATACCGCCAGTTGTTTACCCTCACAACGTTCCAGTA
ACCGGGCATGTTCATCATCAGTAACCCGTATCGTGAGCATCCTCTCTCGTTTCATCGGTATCATTACCCC
CATGAACAGAAATCCCCCTTACACGGAGGCATCAGTGACCAAACAGGAAAAAACCGCCCTTAACATGGCC
CGCTTTATCAGAAGCCAGACATTAACGCTTCTGGAGAAACTCAACGAGCTGGACGCGGATGAACAGGCAG
ACATCTGTGAATCGCTTCACGACCACGCTGATGAGCTTTACCGCAGCTGCCTCGCGCGTTTCGGTGATGA
CGGTGAAAACCTCTGACACATGCAGCTCCCGGAGACGGTCACAGCTTGTCTGTAAGCGGATGCCGGGAGC
AGACAAGCCCGTCAGGGCGCGTCAGCGGGTGTTGGCGGGTGTCGGGGCGCAGCCATGACCCAGTCACGTA
GCGATAGCGGAGTGTATACTGGCTTAACTATGCGGCATCAGAGCAGATTGTACTGAGAGTGCACCATATA
TGCGGTGTGAAATACCGCACAGATGCGTAAGGAGAAAATACCGCATCAGGCGCTCTTCCGCTTCCTCGCT
CACTGACTCGCTGCGCTCGGTCGTTCGGCTGCGGCGAGCGGTATCAGCTCACTCAAAGGCGGTAATACGG
TTATCCACAGAATCAGGGGATAACGCAGGAAAGAACATGTGAGCAAAAGGCCAGCAAAAGGCCAGGAACC
GTAAAAAGGCCGCGTTGCTGGCGTTTTTCCATAGGCTCCGCCCCCCTGACGAGCATCACAAAAATCGACG
CTCAAGTCAGAGGTGGCGAAACCCGACAGGACTATAAAGATACCAGGCGTTTCCCCCTGGAAGCTCCCTC
GTGCGCTCTCCTGTTCCGACCCTGCCGCTTACCGGATACCTGTCCGCCTTTCTCCCTTCGGGAAGCGTGG
CGCTTTCTCATAGCTCACGCTGTAGGTATCTCAGTTCGGTGTAGGTCGTTCGCTCCAAGCTGGGCTGTGT
GCACGAACCCCCCGTTCAGCCCGACCGCTGCGCCTTATCCGGTAACTATCGTCTTGAGTCCAACCCGGTA
AGACACGACTTATCGCCACTGGCAGCAGCCACTGGTAACAGGATTAGCAGAGCGAGGTATGTAGGCGGTG
CTACAGAGTTCTTGAAGTGGTGGCCTAACTACGGCTACACTAGAAGGACAGTATTTGGTATCTGCGCTCT
GCTGAAGCCAGTTACCTTCGGAAAAAGAGTTGGTAGCTCTTGATCCGGCAAACAAACCACCGCTGGTAGC
GGTGGTTTTTTTGTTTGCAAGCAGCAGATTACGCGCAGAAAAAAAGGATCTCAAGAAGATCCTTTGATCT
TTTCTACGGGGTCTGACGCTCAGTGGAACGAAAACTCACGTTAAGGGATTTTGGTCATGAGATTATCAAA
AAGGATCTTCACCTAGATCCTTTTAAATTAAAAATGAAGTTTTAAATCAATCTAAAGTATATATGAGTAA
ACTTGGTCTGACAGTTACCAATGCTTAATCAGTGAGGCACCTATCTCAGCGATCTGTCTATTTCGTTCAT
CCATAGTTGCCTGACTCCCCGTCGTGTAGATAACTACGATACGGGAGGGCTTACCATCTGGCCCCAGTGC
TGCAATGATACCGCGAGACCCACGCTCACCGGCTCCAGATTTATCAGCAATAAACCAGCCAGCCGGAAGG
GCCGAGCGCAGAAGTGGTCCTGCAACTTTATCCGCCTCCATCCAGTCTATTAATTGTTGCCGGGAAGCTA
GAGTAAGTAGTTCGCCAGTTAATAGTTTGCGCAACGTTGTTGCCATTGCTGCAGGCATCGTGGTGTCACG
CTCGTCGTTTGGTATGGCTTCATTCAGCTCCGGTTCCCAACGATCAAGGCGAGTTACATGATCCCCCATG
TTGTGCAAAAAAGCGGTTAGCTCCTTCGGTCCTCCGATCGTTGTCAGAAGTAAGTTGGCCGCAGTGTTAT
CACTCATGGTTATGGCAGCACTGCATAATTCTCTTACTGTCATGCCATCCGTAAGATGCTTTTCTGTGAC
TGGTGAGTACTCAACCAAGTCATTCTGAGAATAGTGTATGCGGCGACCGAGTTGCTCTTGCCCGGCGTCA
ATACGGGATAATACCGCGCCACATAGCAGAACTTTAAAAGTGCTCATCATTGGAAAACGTTCTTCGGGGC
GAAAACTCTCAAGGATCTTACCGCTGTTGAGATCCAGTTCGATGTAACCCACTCGTGCACCCAACTGATC
TTCAGCATCTTTTACTTTCACCAGCGTTTCTGGGTGAGCAAAAACAGGAAGGCAAAATGCCGCAAAAAAG
GGAATAAGGGCGACACGGAAATGTTGAATACTCATACTCTTCCTTTTTCAATATTATTGAAGCATTTATC
AGGGTTATTGTCTCATGAGCGGATACATATTTGAATGTATTTAGAAAAATAAACAAATAGGGGTTCCGCG
CACATTTCCCCGAAAAGTGCCACCTGAAATTGTAAACGTTAATATTTTGTTAAAATTCGCGTTAAATTTT
TGTTAAATCAGCTCATTTTTTAACCAATAGGCCGAAATCGGCAAAATCCCTTATAAATCAAAAGAATAGA
CCGAGATAGGGT
[37 nt withheld, positions 5613-5649]
AAAGAACGTGGACTCCAACGTCAAAGG
[49 nt withheld, positions 5677-5725]
T
[91 nt withheld, positions 5727-5817]
G
[124 nt withheld, positions 5819-5942]
CCCATTCGCCA
