>Addgene plasmid #11414 | pET21a.MJ1247 | addgene partial sequence | sequence record 128172 | pBRrevBam 5'-GGTGATGTCGGCGATATAGG-3'
GATGCCGGCCACGATGCGTCCGGCGTAGAGGATCGAGATCTCGATCCCGCGAAATTAATACGACTCACTA
TAGGGGAATTGTGAGCGGATAACAATTCCCCTCTAGAAATAATTTTGTTTAACTTTAAGAAGGAGATATA
CATATGGTGTCGAAATTGGAAGAACTTGATATAGTATCTAACAATATATTGATATTAAAAAAATTCTATA
CAAACGATGAGTGGAAAAATAAACTGGATTCTTTAATTGATAGGATTATAAAAGCTAAAAAAATTTTTAT
TTTTGGAGTAGGTAGGAGTGGATATATTGGAAGATGTTTTGCCATGAGATTAATGCATCTTGGTTTTAAA
TCATATTTTGTTGGGGAAACTACAACTCCTTCCTATGAAAAAGATGATTTACTAATTTTAATATCGGGTA
GTGGAAGAACAGAGAGTGTTTTAACAGTAGCTAAAAAGGCAAAGAATATAAATAACAACATTATCGCAAT
TGTATGTGAATGTGGAAATGTAGTAGAGTTTGCTGATTTAACAATTCCTTTAGAAGTGAAGAAATCAAAA
TATTTACCAATGGGAACCACTTTTGAAGAAACAGCTTTGATATTTTTAGATTTAGTCATAGCTGAGATTA
TGAAAAGATTGAATTTAGATGAAAGTGAAATAATAAAGAGACATTGTAATTTACTTTGAGGATCCGAATT
CGAGCTCCGTCGACAAGCTTGCGGCCGCACTCGAGCACCACCACCACCACCACTGAGATCCGGCTGCTAA
CAAAGCCCGAAAGGAAGCTGAGTTGGCTGCTGCC
